>Addgene plasmid #193821 | pCDNA5/FRT-ChemoG-NAD | addgene full sequence | sequence record 393562 | Addgene NGS Result
GACGGATCGGGAGATCTCCCGATCCCCTATGGTGCACTCTCAGTACAATCTGCTCTGATGCCGCATAGTT
AAGCCAGTATCTGCTCCCTGCTTGTGTGTTGGAGGTCGCTGAGTAGTGCGCGAGCAAAATTTAAGCTACA
ACAAGGCAAGGCTTGACCGACAATTGCATGAAGAATCTGCTTAGGGTTAGGCGTTTTGCGCTGCTTCGCG
ATGTACGGGCCAGATATACGCGTTGACATTGATTATTGACTAGTTATTAATAGTAATCAATTACGGGGTC
ATTAGTTCATAGCCCATATATGGAGTTCCGCGTTACATAACTTACGGTAAATGGCCCGCCTGGCTGACCG
CCCAACGACCCCCGCCCATTGACGTCAATAATGACGTATGTTCCCATAGTAACGCCAATAGGGACTTTCC
ATTGACGTCAATGGGTGGAGTATTTACGGTAAACTGCCCACTTGGCAGTACATCAAGTGTATCATATGCC
AAGTACGCCCCCTATTGACGTCAATGACGGTAAATGGCCCGCCTGGCATTATGCCCAGTACATGACCTTA
TGGGACTTTCCTACTTGGCAGTACATCTACGTATTAGTCATCGCTATTACCATGGTGATGCGGTTTTGGC
AGTACATCAATGGGCGTGGATAGCGGTTTGACTCACGGGGATTTCCAAGTCTCCACCCCATTGACGTCAA
TGGGAGTTTGTTTTGGCACCAAAATCAACGGGACTTTCCAAAATGTCGTAACAACTCCGACCCATTGACG
CAAATGGGCGGTAGGCGTGTACGGTGGGAGGTCTATATAAGCAGAGCTCTCTGGCTAACTAGAGAACCCA
CTGCTTACTGGCTTATCGAAATTAATACGACTCACTATAGGGAGACCCAAGCTGGCTAGCGTTTAAACTT
ACCACCATGGTGAGCAAGGGCGAGGAGCTGTTCACCGGGGTGGTGCCCATCCTGGTCGAGCTGGACGGCG
ACGTAAACGGCCACAAGTTCAGCGTATCCGGCGAGGGCGAGGGCGATGCCACCTACGGCAAGCTGACCCT
GAAGTTCATCTGCACCACCGGCAAGCTGCCCGTGCCCTGGCCCACCCTCGTGACCACCCTGACCTACGGC
GTGCAGTGCTTCAGCCGCTACCCCGACCACATGAAGCAGCACGACTTCTTCAAGTCCGCCATGCCCGAAG
GCTACGTCCAGGAGCGCACCATCTTCTTCAAGGACGACGGCAACTACAAGACCCGCGCCGAGGTGAAGTT
CGAGGGCGACACCCTGGTGAACCGCATCGAGCTGAAGGGCATCGACTTCAAGGAGGACGGCAACATCCTG
GGGCACAAGCTGGAGTACAACTACAACAGCCACAACGTCTATATCATGGCCGACAAGCAGAAGAACGGCA
TCAAGGTGAACTTCAAGATCCGCCACAACATCGAGGACGGCAGCGTGCAGCTCGCCGACCACTACCAGCA
GAACACCCCCATCGGCGACGGCCCCGTGCTGCTGCCCGACAACCACTACCTGAGCACCCAGTCCAAACTG
AGCAAAGACCCCAACGAGAAGCGCGATCACATGGTCCTGCTGGAGTTCGTGCGCGCCGCCGGGATCACTG
GTGGCACCATGACACTGGAAGAAGCTCGTAAACGTGTAAACGAACTTCGTGATCTGATCCGTTATCACAA
TTACCGGTACTACGTGTTGGCCGACCCCGAGATTAGCGATGCAGAGTACGATCGTCTGCTGCGCGAACTG
AAGGAGTTGGAGGAACGTTTTCCTGAGCTCAAATCGCCGGATTCACCGACATTACAAGTGGGCGCACGGC
CGCTGGAAGCCACGTTCCGTCCCGTGCGCCATCCGACACGCATGTACAGTCTGGATAACGCATTCAACTT
GGATGAACTGAAAGCCTTTGAGGAACGTATCGAACGCGCGCTCGGGCGCAAAGGTCCGTTCGCCTATACA
GTTGAACATCTAGTGGATGGCCTGAGCGTCAACTTATATTACGAAGAAGGAGTGTTGGTTTACGGCGCAA
CGCGTGGCGACGGTGAAGTGGGTGAGGAAGTTACTCAAAATTTACTCACCATCCCGACTATTCCACGCCG
TCTGAAAGGTGTCCCGGAACGCCTCGAGGTGCGTGGCGAAGTGTACATGCCGATTGAGGCGTTTCTGCGC
CTGAATGAAGAACTGGAGGAACGTGGCGAGCGCATTTTTAAAAATCCGCGTAACGCTGCAGCAGGCAGCT
TGCGCCAGAAAGATCCGCGCATTACGGCTAAGCGTGGTTTGCGCGCAACCTTCTGGGCGTTAGGTCTGGG
TCTCGAAGAGGTGGAGCGTGAAGGAGTAGCGACTCAATTTGCGTTGCTGCATTGGCTCAAAGAGAAAGGG
TTCCCGGTCGAACACGGATATGCACGTGCCGTTGGGGCGGAAGGCGTGGAGGCGGTTTATCAGGACTGGC
TGAAAAAACGCCGTGCGCTGCCGTTTGAGGCGAATGGAGTTGCGGTCAAACTGGATGAACTTGCCCTGTG
GCGTGAACTGGGATACACCGCGCGTGCACCGCGTTTTGCCATTGCGTACAAGTTCCCTTCTGGCGGTATC
GGTACTGGCTTTCCATTCGACCCCCATTATGTGGAAGTCCTGGGCGAGCGCATGCACTACGTCGATGTTG
GTCCGCGCGATGGCACCCCTGTGCTGTTCCTGCACGGTAACCCGACCTCCTCCTACGTGTGGCGCAACAT
CATCCCGCATGTTGCACCGACCCATCGCTGCATTGCTCCAGACCTGATCGGTATGGGCAAATCCGACAAA
CCAGACCTGGGTTATTTCTTCGACGACCACGTCCGCTTCATGGATGCCTTCATCGAAGCCCTGGGTCTGG
AAGAGGTCGTCCTGGTCATTCACGACTGGGGCTCCGCTCTGGGTTTCCACTGGGCCAAGCGCAATCCAGA
GCGCGTCAAAGGTATTGCATTTATGGAGTTCATCCGCCCTATCCCGACCTGGGACGAATGGCCAGAATTT
GCCCGCGAGACCTTCCAGGCCTTCCGCACCACCGACGTCGGCCGCAAGCTGATCATCGATCAGAACGTTT
TTATCGAGGGTACGCTGCCGATGGGTGTCGTCCGCCCGCTGACTGAAGTCGAGATGGACCATTACCGCGA
GCCGTTCCTGAATCCTGTTGACCGCGAGCCACTGTGGCGCTTCCCAAACGAGCTGCCAATCGCCGGTGAG
CCAGCGAACATCGTCGCGCTGGTCGAAGAATACATGGACTGGCTGCACCAGTCCCCTGTCCCGAAGCTGC
TGTTCTGGGGCACCCCAGGCGTTCTGATCCCACCGGCCGAAGCCGCTCGCCTGGCCAAAAGCCTGCCTAA
CTGCAAGGCTGTGGACATCGGCCCGGGTGAAAATCTGCTGCAAGAAGACAACCCGGACCTGATCGGCAGC
GAGATCGCGCGCTGGCTGTCTACTCTGGAGATTTCCGGTTAGTCTAGAGGGCCCGTTTAAACCCGCTGAT
CAGCCTCGACTGTGCCTTCTAGTTGCCAGCCATCTGTTGTTTGCCCCTCCCCCGTGCCTTCCTTGACCCT
GGAAGGTGCCACTCCCACTGTCCTTTCCTAATAAAATGAGGAAATTGCATCGCATTGTCTGAGTAGGTGT
CATTCTATTCTGGGGGGTGGGGTGGGGCAGGACAGCAAGGGGGAGGATTGGGAAGACAATAGCAGGCATG
CTGGGGATGCGGTGGGCTCTATGGCTTCTGAGGCGGAAAGAACCAGCTGGGGCTCTAGGGGGTATCCCC
[124 nt withheld, positions 3780-3903]
C
[91 nt withheld, positions 3905-3995]
AGGGTGATGGTTCACGTACCTAGAAGTTCCTATTCCGAAGTTCCTATTCTCTAGAAAGTATAGGAACTTC
CTTGGCCAAAAAGCCTGAACTCACCGCGACGTCTGTCGAGAAGTTTCTGATCGAAAAGTTCGACAGCGTC
TCCGACCTGATGCAGCTCTCGGAGGGCGAAGAATCTCGTGCTTTCAGCTTCGATGTAGGAGGGCGTGGAT
ATGTCCTGCGGGTAAATAGCTGCGCCGATGGTTTCTACAAAGATCGTTATGTTTATCGGCACTTTGCATC
GGCCGCGCTCCCGATTCCGGAAGTGCTTGACATTGGGGAATTCAGCGAGAGCCTGACCTATTGCATCTCC
CGCCGTGCACAGGGTGTCACGTTGCAAGACCTGCCTGAAACCGAACTGCCCGCTGTTCTGCAGCCGGTCG
CGGAGGCCATGGATGCGATCGCTGCGGCCGATCTTAGCCAGACGAGCGGGTTCGGCCCATTCGGACCGCA
AGGAATCGGTCAATACACTACATGGCGTGATTTCATATGCGCGATTGCTGATCCCCATGTGTATCACTGG
CAAACTGTGATGGACGACACCGTCAGTGCGTCCGTCGCGCAGGCTCTCGATGAGCTGATGCTTTGGGCCG
AGGACTGCCCCGAAGTCCGGCACCTCGTGCACGCGGATTTCGGCTCCAACAATGTCCTGACGGACAATGG
CCGCATAACAGCGGTCATTGACTGGAGCGAGGCGATGTTCGGGGATTCCCAATACGAGGTCGCCAACATC
TTCTTCTGGAGGCCGTGGTTGGCTTGTATGGAGCAGCAGACGCGCTACTTCGAGCGGAGGCATCCGGAGC
TTGCAGGATCGCCGCGGCTCCGGGCGTATATGCTCCGCATTGGTCTTGACCAACTCTATCAGAGCTTGGT
TGACGGCAATTTCGATGATGCAGCTTGGGCGCAGGGTCGATGCGACGCAATCGTCCGATCCGGAGCCGGG
ACTGTCGGGCGTACACAAATCGCCCGCAGAAGCGCGGCCGTCTGGACCGATGGCTGTGTAGAAGTACTCG
CCGATAGTGGAAACCGACGCCCCAGCACTCGTCCGAGGGCAAAGGAATAGCACGTACTACGAGATTTCGA
TTCCACCGCCGCCTTCTATGAAAGGTTGGGCTTCGGAATCGTTTTCCGGGACGCCGGCTGGATGATCCTC
CAGCGCGGGGATCTCATGCTGGAGTTCTTCGCCCACCCCAACTTGTTTATTGCAGCTTATAATGGTTACA
AATAAAGCAATAGCATCACAAATTTCACAAATAAAGCATTTTTTTCACTGCATTCTAGTTGTGGTTTGTC
CAAACTCATCAATGTATCTTATCATGTCTGTATACCGTCGACCTCTAGCTAGAGCTTGGCGTAATCATGG
TCATAGCTGTTTCCTGTGTGAAATTGTTATCCGCTCACAATTCCACACAACATACGAGCCGGAAGCATAA
AGTGTAAAGCCTGGGGTGCCTAATGAGTGAGCTAACTCACATTAATTGCGTTGCGCTCACTGCCCGCTTT
CCAGTCGGGAAACCTGTCGTGCCAGCTGCATTAATGAATCGGCCAACGCGCGGGGAGAGGCGGTTTGCGT
ATTGGGCGCTCTTCCGCTTCCTCGCTCACTGACTCGCTGCGCTCGGTCGTTCGGCTGCGGCGAGCGGTAT
CAGCTCACTCAAAGGCGGTAATACGGTTATCCACAGAATCAGGGGATAACGCAGGAAAGAACATGTGAGC
AAAAGGCCAGCAAAAGGCCAGGAACCGTAAAAAGGCCGCGTTGCTGGCGTTTTTCCATAGGCTCCGCCCC
CCTGACGAGCATCACAAAAATCGACGCTCAAGTCAGAGGTGGCGAAACCCGACAGGACTATAAAGATACC
AGGCGTTTCCCCCTGGAAGCTCCCTCGTGCGCTCTCCTGTTCCGACCCTGCCGCTTACCGGATACCTGTC
CGCCTTTCTCCCTTCGGGAAGCGTGGCGCTTTCTCATAGCTCACGCTGTAGGTATCTCAGTTCGGTGTAG
GTCGTTCGCTCCAAGCTGGGCTGTGTGCACGAACCCCCCGTTCAGCCCGACCGCTGCGCCTTATCCGGTA
ACTATCGTCTTGAGTCCAACCCGGTAAGACACGACTTATCGCCACTGGCAGCAGCCACTGGTAACAGGAT
TAGCAGAGCGAGGTATGTAGGCGGTGCTACAGAGTTCTTGAAGTGGTGGCCTAACTACGGCTACACTAGA
AGAACAGTATTTGGTATCTGCGCTCTGCTGAAGCCAGTTACCTTCGGAAAAAGAGTTGGTAGCTCTTGAT
CCGGCAAACAAACCACCGCTGGTAGCGGTGGTTTTTTTGTTTGCAAGCAGCAGATTACGCGCAGAAAAAA
AGGATCTCAAGAAGATCCTTTGATCTTTTCTACGGGGTCTGACGCTCAGTGGAACGAAAACTCACGTTAA
GGGATTTTGGTCATGAGATTATCAAAAAGGATCTTCACCTAGATCCTTTTAAATTAAAAATGAAGTTTTA
AATCAATCTAAAGTATATATGAGTAAACTTGGTCTGACAGTTACCAATGCTTAATCAGTGAGGCACCTAT
CTCAGCGATCTGTCTATTTCGTTCATCCATAGTTGCCTGACTCCCCGTCGTGTAGATAACTACGATACGG
GAGGGCTTACCATCTGGCCCCAGTGCTGCAATGATACCGCGAGACCCACGCTCACCGGCTCCAGATTTAT
CAGCAATAAACCAGCCAGCCGGAAGGGCCGAGCGCAGAAGTGGTCCTGCAACTTTATCCGCCTCCATCCA
GTCTATTAATTGTTGCCGGGAAGCTAGAGTAAGTAGTTCGCCAGTTAATAGTTTGCGCAACGTTGTTGCC
ATTGCTACAGGCATCGTGGTGTCACGCTCGTCGTTTGGTATGGCTTCATTCAGCTCCGGTTCCCAACGAT
CAAGGCGAGTTACATGATCCCCCATGTTGTGCAAAAAAGCGGTTAGCTCCTTCGGTCCTCCGATCGTTGT
CAGAAGTAAGTTGGCCGCAGTGTTATCACTCATGGTTATGGCAGCACTGCATAATTCTCTTACTGTCATG
CCATCCGTAAGATGCTTTTCTGTGACTGGTGAGTACTCAACCAAGTCATTCTGAGAATAGTGTATGCGGC
GACCGAGTTGCTCTTGCCCGGCGTCAATACGGGATAATACCGCGCCACATAGCAGAACTTTAAAAGTGCT
CATCATTGGAAAACGTTCTTCGGGGCGAAAACTCTCAAGGATCTTACCGCTGTTGAGATCCAGTTCGATG
TAACCCACTCGTGCACCCAACTGATCTTCAGCATCTTTTACTTTCACCAGCGTTTCTGGGTGAGCAAAAA
CAGGAAGGCAAAATGCCGCAAAAAAGGGAATAAGGGCGACACGGAAATGTTGAATACTCATACTCTTCCT
TTTTCAATATTATTGAAGCATTTATCAGGGTTATTGTCTCATGAGCGGATACATATTTGAATGTATTTAG
AAAAATAAACAAATAGGGGTTCCGCGCACATTTCCCCGAAAAGTGCCACCTGACGTC
Features (pLannotate 1.2.2; 23 found; start..end, strand, type, name):
     28..80      -  misc_feature   bom (fragment): basis of mobility region from pBR322
    235..614     +  enhancer       CMV enhancer: human cytomegalovirus immediate early enhancer
    687..704     -  promoter       CMV promoter (fragment): human cytomegalovirus (CMV) immediate early promoter
    767..818     +  promoter       CMVd2 promoter: truncated human cytomegalovirus (CMV) immediate early promoter that yields moderately reduced expression relative to the full-length promoter
    814..847     +  LTR            5' LTR (truncated) (fragment): truncated 5' long terminal repeat (LTR) from HIV-1
    863..881     +  promoter       T7 promoter: promoter for bacteriophage T7 RNA polymerase
    923..1633    +  CDS            P4-1: P4-1 is a basic (constitutively fluorescent) green fluorescent protein published in 1996, derived from Aequorea victoria.
   1619..2581    +  CDS            ligA (fragment): DNLJ_THET8 - Also known as lig, ligT. Experimental evidence at protein level: Swiss-Prot protein existence level 1. DNA ligase that catalyzes the formation of phosphodiester linkages between 5'-phosphoryl and 3'-hydroxyl groups in double- stranded DNA using NAD as a coenzyme and as the energy source for the reaction. It is essential for DNA replication and repair of damaged DNA. From Thermus thermophilus (strain ATCC 27634 / DSM 579 / HB8).
   2588..3468    +  CDS            HaloTag® (fragment): modified bacterial dehalogenase that forms covalent bonds with chloroalkane derivatives
   3510..3734    +  polyA_signal   bGH poly(A) signal: bovine growth hormone polyadenylation signal
   3738..3759    +  promoter       SV40 promoter (fragment): SV40 enhancer and early promoter
   3780..4013    +  rep_origin     f1 ori (fragment) (sequence partly withheld): f1 bacteriophage origin of replication; arrow indicates direction of (+) strand synthesis
   4018..4065    +  protein_bind   FRT: FLP-mediated recombination occurs in the 8-bp core sequence TCTAGAAA (Turan and Bode, 2011). FLP recombinase from the Saccharomyces cerevisiae 2μ plasmid
   4073..5095    +  CDS            HygR: aminoglycoside phosphotransferase from E. coli; aph(4)-Ia; confers resistance to hygromycin
   5105..5230    +  CDS            ble (fragment): BLE_KLEPN - Experimental evidence at protein level: Swiss-Prot protein existence level 1. Binding protein with a strong affinity to the bleomycin family of antibiotics. Binds to CL990; an antimitotic-antibiotic compound. From Klebsiella pneumoniae.
   5225..5346    +  polyA_signal   SV40 poly(A) signal: SV40 polyadenylation signal
   5419..5435    -  protein_bind   lac operator: The lac repressor binds to the lac operator to inhibit transcription in E. coli. This inhibition can be relieved by adding lactose or isopropyl-β-D-thiogalactopyranoside (IPTG). lac repressor encoded by lacI
   5443..5473    -  promoter       lac promoter: promoter for the E. coli lac operon
   5488..5509    -  protein_bind   CAP binding site: CAP binding activates transcription in the presence of cAMP. E. coli catabolite activator protein
   5522..5614    -  CDS            lacI (fragment): lac repressor; lacI; The lac repressor binds to the lac operator to inhibit transcription in E. coli. This inhibition can be relieved by adding lactose or isopropyl-β-D-thiogalactopyranoside (IPTG).
   5797..6385    -  rep_origin     ori: high-copy-number ColE1/pMB1/pBR322/pUC origin of replication
   6556..7416    -  CDS            AmpR: β-lactamase; bla; confers resistance to ampicillin, carbenicillin, and related antibiotics
   7417..7521    -  promoter       AmpR promoter: bla
