[The description below was written by a language model from this plasmid's Addgene catalogue record and pLannotate feature annotations shown in this document.]
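Description:
pCDNA5/FRT-ChemoG-NAD is a mammalian expression plasmid of about 7.5 kb built on the pcDNA5/FRT backbone. It is maintained in E. coli through a high-copy ColE1/pUC-type origin and an ampicillin resistance gene (β-lactamase with its own promoter). The backbone also carries a fragment of the f1 phage origin and remnants of lac regulatory sequence. For mammalian cells, it provides an FRT site placed directly upstream of a hygromycin resistance coding sequence followed by an SV40 polyadenylation signal. In this backbone design, FLP recombinase can insert the plasmid into a matching genomic FRT site in a suitable host line. Integrants are then selected with hygromycin, giving stable, single-site lines, and the plasmid can also be used for transient transfection.

The payload is ChemoG-NAD, a synthetic insert of roughly 2.6 kb driven by the CMV immediate early enhancer/promoter and terminated by the bovine growth hormone poly(A) signal. A T7 promoter sits just upstream of the coding region. The feature table shows three adjacent coding segments in the same orientation: an Aequorea-derived green fluorescent protein (recorded as EGFP with A206K and T225R), a fragment matching the NAD-dependent DNA ligase LigA of Thermus thermophilus, and HaloTag (HT7 with L271E). HaloTag binds chloroalkane-bearing ligands covalently, so the construct can be labelled with a synthetic fluorophore, while the ligase fragment presumably serves as the NAD-binding sensing domain. The associated publication concerns multicolor biosensors with large dynamic ranges, consistent with a chemogenetic sensor for NAD, although the record does not spell out the readout mechanism. The stated purpose is CMV-driven overexpression of ChemoG-NAD in mammalian cell lines.
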