Addgene plasmid #193821: pCDNA5/FRT-ChemoG-NAD
Purpose: CMV overexpression of ChemoG-NAD in mammalian cell lines
Depositing lab: Julien Hiblot. Depositing organization: Max Planck Institute for Medical Research. Publication: A general method for the development of multicolor biosensors with large dynamic ranges. Hellweg L, Edenhofer A, Barck L, Huppertz MC, Frei MS, Tarnawski M, Bergner A, Koch B, Johnsson K, Hiblot J. Nat Chem Biol. 2023 Jun 8. doi: 10.1038/s41589-023-01350-1. PubMed 37291200.
Backbone
  Vector backbone: pcDNA5/FRT
  Backbone size w/o insert (bp): 5000
  Vector type: Mammalian Expression
  Selectable markers: Hygromycin
Growth in bacteria
  Bacterial resistance: Ampicillin, 100 μg/mL
  Growth temperature: 37°C
  Growth strain: DH5alpha
  Copy number: High Copy
Gene/Insert
  Gene/Insert name: ChemoG-NAD
  Species: Synthetic
  Insert size (bp): 2600
  Mutation: EGFP:A206K, T225R; HT7: L271E
  Promoter: CMV
  Cloning method: Gibson Cloning
Terms and licenses: Academic/Nonprofit Terms; Industry Terms: Not Available to Industry
How to cite: pCDNA5/FRT-ChemoG-NAD was a gift from Julien Hiblot (Addgene plasmid # 193821 ; http://n2t.net/addgene:193821 ; RRID:Addgene_193821)
